>Addgene plasmid #152722 | pGBW-m4133758 | depositor full sequence | sequence record 295734 | Full Sequence
CACCATGGAGTCTCTCGTTCCCGGCTTTAAT
[348 nt withheld, positions 32-379]
AACGGAAATAAGGGGGCTGGTGGCCATAGCTATGGGGCAGACCTGAAGTCTTTCGATCTGGGCGACGAGC
TGGGCACCGACCCATATGAGGATTTCCAGGAAAACTGGAACACAAAACACAGCTCCGGGGTAACTCGCGA
GCTAATGCGAGAATTGAATGGAGGGGAAAACCTTTACTTTCAGTCGCACCATCACCATCACCATTAAGCT
AGCTTGACTGACTGAGATACAGCGTACCTTCAGCTCACAGACATGATAAGATACATTGATGAGTTTGGAC
AAACCACAACTAGAATGCAGTGAAAAAAATGCTTTATTTGTGAAATTTGTGATGCTATTGCTTTATTTGT
AACCATTATAAGCTGCAATAAACAAGTTAACAACAACAATTGCATTCATTTTATGTTTCAGGTTCAGGGG
GAGGTGTGGGAGGTTTTTTAAAGCAAGTAAAACCTCTACAAATGTGGTATTGGCCCATCTCTATCGGTAT
CGTAGCATAACCCCTTGGGGCCTCTAAACGGGTCTTGAGGGGTTTTTTGTGCCCCTCGGGCCGGATTGCT
ATCTACCGGCATTGGCGCAGAAAAAAATGCCTGATGCGACGCTGCGCGTCTTATACTCCCACATATGCCA
GATTCAGCAACGGATACGGCTTCCCCAACTTGCCCACTTCCATACGTGTCCTCCTTACCAGAAATTTATC
CTTAAGGTCGTCAGCTATCCTGCAGGCGATCTCTCGATTTCGATCAAGACATTCCTTTAATGGTCTTTTC
TGGACACCACTAGGGGTCAGAAGTAGTTCATCAAACTTTCTTCCCTCCCTAATCTCATTGGTTACCTTGG
GCTATCGAAACTTAATTAACCAGTCAAGTCAGCTACTTGGCGAGATCGACTTGTCTGGGTTTCGACTACG
CTCAGAATTGCGTCAGTCAAGTTCGATCTGGTCCTTGCTATTGCACCCGTTCTCCGATTACGAGTTTCAT
TTAAATCATGTGAGCAAAAGGCCAGCAAAAGGCCAGGAACCGTAAAAAGGCCGCGTTGCTGGCGTTTTTC
CATAGGCTCCGCCCCCCTGACGAGCATCACAAAAATCGACGCTCAAGTCAGAGGTGGCGAAACCCGACAG
GACTATAAAGATACCAGGCGTTTCCCCCTGGAAGCTCCCTCGTGCGCTCTCCTGTTCCGACCCTGCCGCT
TACCGGATACCTGTCCGCCTTTCTCCCTTCGGGAAGCGTGGCGCTTTCTCATAGCTCACGCTGTAGGTAT
CTCAGTTCGGTGTAGGTCGTTCGCTCCAAGCTGGGCTGTGTGCACGAACCCCCCGTTCAGCCCGACCGCT
GCGCCTTATCCGGTAACTATCGTCTTGAGTCCAACCCGGTAAGACACGACTTATCGCCACTGGCAGCAGC
CACTGGTAACAGGATTAGCAGAGCGAGGTATGTAGGCGGTGCTACAGAGTTCTTGAAGTGGTGGCCTAAC
TACGGCTACACTAGAAGAACAGTATTTGGTATCTGCGCTCTGCTGAAGCCAGTTACCTTCGGAAAAAGAG
TTGGTAGCTCTTGATCCGGCAAACAAACCACCGCTGGTAGCGGTGGTTTTTTTGTTTGCAAGCAGCAGAT
TACGCGCAGAAAAAAAGGATCTCAAGAAGATCCTTTGATCTTTTCTACGGGGTCTGACGCTCAGTGGAAC
GAAAACTCACGTTAAGGGATTTTGGTCATGAGATTATCAAAAAGGATCTTCACCTAGATCCTTTTAAATT
AAAAATGAAGTTTTAAATCAATCTAAAGTATATATGAGTAAACTTGGTCTGACAGTTACCAATGCTTAAT
CAGTGAGGCACCTATCTCAGCGATCTGTCTATTTCGTTCATCCATAGTTGCATTTAAATTTCCGAACTCT
CCAAGGCCCTCGTCGGAAAATCTTCAAACCTTTCGTCCGATCCATCTTGCAGGCTACCTCTCGAACGAAC
TATCGCAAGTCTCTTGGCCGGCCTTGCGCCTTGGCTATTGCTTGGCAGCGCCTATCGCCAGGTATTACTC
CAATCCCGAATATCCGAGATCGGGATCACCCGAGAGAAGTTCAACCTACATCCTCAATCCCGATCTATCC
GAGATCCGAGGAATATCGAAATCGGGGCGCGCCTGGCCTCCGCGCCGGGTTTTGGCGCCTCCCGCGGGCG
CCCCCCTCGTCACGGCGAGCGCTGCCACGTCAGACGAAGGGCGCAGGAGCGTCCTGATCCTTCCGCCCGG
ACGCTCAGGACAGCGGCCCGCTGCTCATAAGACTCGGCCTTAGAACCCCAGTATCAGCAGAAGGACATTT
TAGGACGGGACTTGGGTGACTCTAGGGCACTGGTTTTCTTTCCAGAGAGCGGAACAGGCGAGGAAAAGTA
GTCCCTTCTCGGCGATTCTGCGGAGGGATCTCCGTGGGGCGGTGAACGCCGATGATTATATAAGGACGCG
CCGGGTGTGGCACAGCTAGTTCCGTCGCAGCCGGGATTTGGGTCGCGGTTCTTGTTTGTGGATCGCTGTG
ATCGTCACTTGGTGAGTAGCGGGCTGCTGGGCTGGCCGGGGCTTTCGTGGCCGCCGGGCCGCTCGGTGGG
ACGGAAGCGTGTGGAGAGACCGCCAAGGGCTGTAGTCTGGGTCCGCGAGCAAGGTTGCCCTGAACTGGGG
GTTGGGGGGAGCGCAGCAAAATGGCGGCTGTTCCCGAGTCTTGAATGGAAGACGCTTGTGAGGCGGGCTG
TGAGGTCGTTGAAACAAGGTGGGGGGCATGGTGGGCGGCAAGAACCCAAGGTCTTGAGCCCTTCGCTAAT
GCGGGAAAGCTCTTATTCGGGTGAGATGGGCTGGGCACCATCTGGGGACCCTGACGTGAAGTTTGTCACT
GACTGGAGAACTCGGTTTGTCGTCTGTTGCGGGGGCGGCAGTTATGGCGGTGCCGTTGGGCAGTGCACCC
GTACCTTTGGGAGCGCGCGCCCTCGTCGTGTCGTGACGTCACCCGTTCTGTTGGCTTATAATGCAGGGTG
GGGCCACCTGCCGGTAGGTGTGCGGTAGGCTTTTCTCCGTCGCAGGACGCAGGGTTCGGGCCTAGGGTAG
GCTCTCCTGAATCGACAGGCGCCGGACCTCTGGTGAGGGGAGGGATAAGTGAGGCGTCAGTTTCTTTGGT
CGGTTTTATGTACCTATCTTCTTAAGTAGCTGAAGCTCCGGTTTTGAACTATGCGCTCGGGGTTGGCGAG
TGTGTTTTGTGAAGTTTTTTAGGCACCTTTTGAAATGTAATCATTTGGGTCAATATGTAATTTTCAGTGT
TAGACTTGTAAATTGTCCGCTAAATTCTGGCCGTTTTTGGCTTTTTTGTTAGACAACATGACCGAGTACA
AGCCCACGGTGCGCCTCGCCACCCGCGACGACGTCCCCAGGGCCGTACGCACCCTCGCCGCCGCGTTCGC
CGACTACCCCGCCACGCGCCACACCGTCGATCCGGACCGCCACATCGAGCGGGTCACCGAGCTGCAAGAA
CTCTTCCTCACGCGCGTCGGGCTCGACATCGGCAAGGTGTGGGTCGCGGACGACGGCGCCGCGGTGGCGG
TCTGGACCACGCCGGAGAGCGTCGAAGCGGGGGCGGTGTTCGCCGAGATCGGCCCGCGCATGGCCGAGTT
GAGCGGTTCCCGGCTGGCCGCGCAGCAACAGATGGAGGGCCTCCTGGCGCCGCACCGGCCCAAGGAGCCC
GCGTGGTTCCTGGCCACCGTCGGCGTCTCGCCCGACCACCAGGGCAAGGGTCTGGGCAGCGCCGTCGTGC
TCCCCGGAGTGGAGGCCGCCGAGCGCGCCGGGGTGCCCGCCTTCCTGGAGACCTCCGCGCCCCGCAACCT
CCCCTTCTACGAGCGGCTCGGCTTCACCGTCACCGCCGACGTCGAGGTGCCCGAAGGACCGCGCACCTGG
TGCATGACCCGCAAGCCCGGTGCCTAGGCTAGTATGTAAGCCTAGTCTTAGATAATAAAATCGCTATCCA
TCGAAGATGGATGTGTGTTGGTTTTTTGTGTGTGTAACGCTAGGCGCGCCTGGTGTACCGAGAACGATCC
TCTCAGTGCGAGTCTCGACGATCCATATCGTTGCTTGGCAGTCAGCCAGTCGGAATCCAGCTTGGGACCC
AGGAAGTCCAATCGTCAGATATTGTACTCAAGCCTGGTCACGGCAGCGTACCGATCTGTTTAAACCTAGA
TATTGATAGTCTGATCGGTCAACGTATAATCGAGTCCTAGCTTTTGCAAACATCTATCAAGAGACAGGAT
CAGCAGGAGGCTTTCGCATGAGTATTCAACATTTCCGTGTCGCCCTTATTCCCTTTTTTGCGGCATTTTG
CCTTCCTGTTTTTGCTCACCCAGAAACGCTGGTGAAAGTAAAAGATGCTGAAGATCAGTTGGGTGCGCGA
GTGGGTTACATCGAACTGGATCTCAACAGCGGTAAGATCCTTGAGAGTTTTCGCCCCGAAGAACGCTTTC
CAATGATGAGCACTTTTAAAGTTCTGCTATGTGGCGCGGTATTATCCCGTATTGACGCCGGGCAAGAGCA
ACTCGGTCGCCGCATACACTATTCTCAGAATGACTTGGTTGAGTATTCACCAGTCACAGAAAAGCATCTT
ACGGATGGCATGACAGTAAGAGAATTATGCAGTGCTGCCATAACCATGAGTGATAACACTGCGGCCAACT
TACTTCTGACAACGATTGGAGGACCGAAGGAGCTAACCGCTTTTTTGCACAACATGGGGGATCATGTAAC
TCGCCTTGATCGTTGGGAACCGGAGCTGAATGAAGCCATACCAAACGACGAGCGTGACACCACGATGCCT
GTAGCAATGGCAACAACCTTGCGTAAACTATTAACTGGCGAACTACTTACTCTAGCTTCCCGGCAACAGT
TGATAGACTGGATGGAGGCGGATAAAGTTGCAGGACCACTTCTGCGCTCGGCCCTTCCGGCTGGCTGGTT
TATTGCTGATAAATCTGGAGCCGGTGAGCGTGGGTCTCGCGGTATCATTGCAGCACTGGGGCCAGATGGT
AAGCCCTCCCGTATCGTAGTTATCTACACGACGGGGAGTCAGGCAACTATGGATGAACGAAATAGACAGA
TCGCTGAGATAGGTGCCTCACTGATTAAGCATTGGTAACCGATTCTAGGTGCATTGGCGCAGAAAAAAAT
GCCTGATGCGACGCTGCGCGTCTTATACTCCCACATATGCCAGATTCAGCAACGGATACGGCTTCCCCAA
CTTGCCCACTTCCATACGTGTCCTCCTTACCAGAAATTTATCCTTAAGATCGTTTAAACTCGACTCTGGC
TCTATCGAATCTCCGTCGTTTCGAGCTTACGCGAACAGCCGTGGCGCTCATTTGCTCGTCGGGCATCGAA
TCTCGTCAGCTATCGTCAGCTTACCTTTTTGGCAGCGATCGCGGCTCCCGACATCTTGGACCATTAGCTC
CACAGGTATCTTCTTCCCTCTAGTGGTCATAACAGCAGCTTCAGCTACCTCTCAATTCAAAAAACCCCTC
AAGACCCGTTTAGAGGCCCCAAGGGGTTATGCTATCAATCGTTGCGTTACACACACAAAAAACCAACACA
CATCCATCTTCGATGGATAGCGATTTTATTATCTAACTGCTGATCGAGTGTAGCCAGATCTAGTAATCAA
TTACGGGGTCATTAGTTCATAGCCCATATATGGAGTTCCGCGTTACATAACTTACGGTAAATGGCCCGCC
TGGCTGACCGCCCAACGACCCCCGCCCATTGACGTCAATAATGACGTATGTTCCCATAGTAACGCCAATA
GGGACTTTCCATTGACGTCAATGGGTGGAGTATTTACGGTAAACTGCCCACTTGGCAGTACATCAAGTGT
ATCATATGCCAAGTACGCCCCCTATTGACGTCAATGACGGTAAATGGCCCGCCTGGCATTATGCCCAGTA
CATGACCTTATGGGACTTTCCTACTTGGCAGTACATCTACGTATTAGTCATCGCTATTACCATGCTGATG
CGGTTTTGGCAGTACATCAATGGGCGTGGATAGCGGTTTGACTCACGGGGATTTCCAAGTCTCCACCCCA
TTGACGTCAATGGGAGTTTGTTTTGGCACCAAAATCAACGGGACTTTCCAAAATGTCGTAACAACTCCGC
CCCATTGACGCAAATGGGCGGTAGGCGTGTACGGTGGGAGGTCTATATAAGCAGAGCTGGTTTAGTGAAC
CGTCAGATCAGATCTTTGTCGATCCTACCATCCACTCGACACACCCGCCAGCGGCCGC
Features (pLannotate 1.2.2; 20 found; start..end, strand, type, name):
      5..544     +  CDS            R1A_SARS2 (fragment) (sequence partly withheld): Experimental evidence at protein level: Swiss-Prot protein existence level 1. [Non-structural protein 10]: Plays a pivotal role in viral transcription by stimulating both nsp14 3'-5' exoribonuclease and nsp16 2'-O-methyltransferase activities. Therefore plays an essential role in viral mRNAs cap methylation. From Severe acute respiratory syndrome coronavirus 2 (2019-nCoV) (SARS-CoV-2).
    566..583     +  CDS            6xHis: 6xHis affinity tag
    636..757     -  polyA_signal   SV40 poly(A) signal: SV40 polyadenylation signal
    780..849     -  CDS            large T antigen (fragment): large T antigen from SV40 (simian virus 40)
    872..918     +  terminator     T7 terminator: transcription terminator for bacteriophage T7 RNA polymerase
    948..1084    +  terminator     rrnG terminator: transcription terminator from the E. coli ribosomal RNA rrnG operon (Albrechtsen et al., 1991)
   1129..1200    +  misc_feature   3' β-globin insulator: insulator downstream of the human β-globin locus (Farrell et al., 2002)
   1426..2014    -  rep_origin     ori: high-copy-number ColE1/pMB1/pBR322/pUC origin of replication
   2186..2250    -  CDS            bla(M) (fragment): β-lactamase lacking the signal sequence; bla(M); allows cytosolic expression of β-lactamase
   2514..3723    +  promoter       UbC promoter: human ubiquitin C promoter
   3727..4324    +  CDS            PuroR (fragment): puromycin N-acetyltransferase; pac from Streptomyces; confers resistance to puromycin
   4353..4401    +  polyA_signal   poly(A) signal: synthetic polyadenylation signal
   4667..5527    +  CDS            AmpR: β-lactamase; bla; confers resistance to ampicillin, carbenicillin, and related antibiotics
   5540..5676    +  terminator     rrnG terminator: transcription terminator from the E. coli ribosomal RNA rrnG operon (Albrechtsen et al., 1991)
   5821..5892    +  misc_feature   5' β-globin insulator: insulator upstream of the human β-globin locus (Farrell et al., 2002)
   5897..5943    -  terminator     T7 terminator: transcription terminator for bacteriophage T7 RNA polymerase
   5961..6009    -  polyA_signal   poly(A) signal: synthetic polyadenylation signal
   6090..6393    +  enhancer       CMV enhancer: human cytomegalovirus immediate early enhancer
   6466..6483    -  promoter       CMV promoter (fragment): human cytomegalovirus (CMV) immediate early promoter
   6546..6597    +  promoter       CMVd2 promoter: truncated human cytomegalovirus (CMV) immediate early promoter that yields moderately reduced expression relative to the full-length promoter
