[The description below was written by a language model from this plasmid's Addgene catalogue record and pLannotate feature annotations shown in this document.]
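Description:
pGBW-m4133758 is a mammalian expression plasmid built on the pTwist_CMV_Puro_6 backbone and carrying the wild-type SARS-CoV-2 leader protein, the N-terminal cleavage product of the ORF1ab/ORF1a replicase polyprotein (commonly called nsp1). It is propagated in E. coli as a high-copy plasmid through a ColE1/pUC-type origin and selected with ampicillin via a full-length β-lactamase gene. A short additional bla fragment next to the origin appears to be a backbone remnant.

The roughly 540 bp coding sequence is driven by the CMV immediate-early enhancer and promoter. The annotation software detects the promoter only as fragments, including a truncated "CMVd2" match. The insert is annotated as a fragment of the SARS-CoV-2 replicase polyprotein 1a; the nsp10 function text attached to that hit is generic to the polyprotein database entry and does not describe this insert. According to the record, the backbone supplies a C-terminal TEV-cleavable 6xHis tag. The His tag is annotated just downstream of the insert, while the TEV site itself is not separately annotated. Transcripts terminate at an SV40 polyadenylation signal.

A separate cassette places puromycin N-acetyltransferase under the human ubiquitin C promoter with a synthetic poly(A) signal, allowing selection of transfected or stably expressing mammalian cells. β-globin insulator elements, bacterial rrnG and T7 terminators, and an extra synthetic poly(A) signal flank the units, presumably to limit read-through and interference between them.

The design suits transient or puromycin-selected expression of the leader protein in mammalian cells. The tag allows nickel-affinity purification or anti-His detection and can be removed with TEV protease.
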