Addgene plasmid #152722: pGBW-m4133758
Purpose: Mammalian expression plasmid for SARS-CoV-2 leader protein
Depositing lab: Ginkgo Bioworks & Benjie Chen. Depositing organization: Ginkgo Bioworks.
Backbone
  Vector backbone: pTwist_CMV_Puro_6
  Backbone size w/o insert (bp): 6080
  Vector type: Mammalian Expression
  Selectable markers: Puromycin
Growth in bacteria
  Bacterial resistance: Ampicillin, 100 μg/mL
  Growth temperature: 37°C
  Growth strain: DH5alpha
  Copy number: High Copy
Gene/Insert
  Gene/Insert name: SARS-CoV-2 leader protein
  Species: Severe acute respiratory syndrome coronavirus 2
  Insert size (bp): 536
  Mutation: wt
  Entrez Gene: ORF1ab (a.k.a. GU280_gp01)
  Promoter: CMV
  Tag / fusion protein: Cleavable TEV;6xHis-003 (C terminal on backbone)
  Cloning method: Unknown
Resource information
  A portion of this plasmid was derived from a plasmid made by: GinkgoBioworks
Depositor comments: NCBI reference sequence: YP_009725297.1
How to cite: pGBW-m4133758 was a gift from Ginkgo Bioworks & Benjie Chen (Addgene plasmid # 152722 ; http://n2t.net/addgene:152722 ; RRID:Addgene_152722)
